>Addgene plasmid #219144 | SFFV-FOS-Brd 185 | addgene full sequence | sequence record 450684 | Addgene NGS Result
AGCTTAATGTAGTCTTATGCAATACTCTTGTAGTCTTGCAACATGGTAACGATGAGTTAGCAACATGCCT
TACAAGGAGAGAAAAAGCACCGTGCATGCCGATTGGTGGAAGTAAGGTGGTACGATCGTGCCTTATTAGG
AAGGCAACAGACGGGTCTGACATGGATTGGACGAACCACTGAATTGCCGCATTGCAGAGATATTGTATTT
AAGTGCCTAGCTCGATACATAAACGGGTCTCTCTGGTTAGACCAGATCTGAGCCTGGGAGCTCTCTGGCT
AACTAGGGAACCCACTGCTTAAGCCTCAATAAAGCTTGCCTTGAGTGCTTCAAGTAGTGTGTGCCCGTCT
GTTGTGTGACTCTGGTAACTAGAGATCCCTCAGACCCTTTTAGTCAGTGTGGAAAATCTCTAGCAGTGGC
GCCCGAACAGGGACTTGAAAGCGAAAGGGAAACCAGAGGAGCTCTCTCGACGCAGGACTCGGCTTGCTGA
AGCGCGCACGGCAAGAGGCGAGGGGCGGCGACTGGTGAGTACGCCAAAAATTTTGACTAGCGGAGGCTAG
AAGGAGAGAGATGGGTGCGAGAGCGTCAGTATTAAGCGGGGGAGAATTAGATCGCGATGGGAAAAAATTC
GGTTAAGGCCAGGGGGAAAGAAAAAATATAAATTAAAACATATAGTATGGGCAAGCAGGGAGCTAGAACG
ATTCGCAGTTAATCCTGGCCTGTTAGAAACATCAGAAGGCTGTAGACAAATACTGGGACAGCTACAACCA
TCCCTTCAGACAGGATCAGAAGAACTTAGATCATTATATAATACAGTAGCAACCCTCTATTGTGTGCATC
AAAGGATAGAGATAAAAGACACCAAGGAAGCTTTAGACAAGATAGAGGAAGAGCAAAACAAAAGTAAGAC
CACCGCACAGCAAGCGGCCGCTGATCTTCAGACCTGGAGGAGGAGATATGAGGGACAATTGGAGAAGTGA
ATTATATAAATATAAAGTAGTAAAAATTGAACCATTAGGAGTAGCACCCACCAAGGCAAAGAGAAGAGTG
GTGCAGAGAGAAAAAAGAGCAGTGGGAATAGGAGCTTTGTTCCTTGGGTTCTTGGGAGCAGCAGGAAGCA
CTATGGGCGCAGCGTCAATGACGCTGACGGTACAGGCCAGACAATTATTGTCTGGTATAGTGCAGCAGCA
GAACAATTTGCTGAGGGCTATTGAGGCGCAACAGCATCTGTTGCAACTCACAGTCTGGGGCATCAAGCAG
CTCCAGGCAAGAATCCTGGCTGTGGAAAGATACCTAAAGGATCAACAGCTCCTGGGGATTTGGGGTTGCT
CTGGAAAACTCATTTGCACCACTGCTGTGCCTTGGAATGCTAGTTGGAGTAATAAATCTCTGGAACAGAT
TTGGAATCACACGACCTGGATGGAGTGGGACAGAGAAATTAACAATTACACAAGCTTAATACACTCCTTA
ATTGAAGAATCGCAAAACCAGCAAGAAAAGAATGAACAAGAATTATTGGAATTAGATAAATGGGCAAGTT
TGTGGAATTGGTTTAACATAACAAATTGGCTGTGGTATATAAAATTATTCATAATGATAGTAGGAGGCTT
GGTAGGTTTAAGAATAGTTTTTGCTGTACTTTCTATAGTGAATAGAGTTAGGCAGGGATATTCACCATTA
TCGTTTCAGACCCACCTCCCAACCCCGAGGGGACCCGACAGGCCCGAAGGAATAGAAGAAGAAGGTGGAG
AGAGAGACAGAGACAGATCCATTCGATTAGTGAACGGATCTCGACGGTATCGGTTAACTTTTAAAAGAAA
AGGGGGGATTGGGGGGTACAGTGCAGGGGAAAGAATAGTAGACATAATAGCAACAGACATACAAACTAAA
GAATTACAAAAACAAATTACAAAAATTCAAAATTTTATCGATCACGAGACTAGCCTCGAGCTGGCTGCAG
TAACGCCATTTTGCAAGGCATGGAAAAATACCAAACCAAGAATAGAGAAGTTCAGATCAAGGGCGGGTAC
ATGAAAATAGCTAACGTTGGGCCAAACAGGATATCTGCGGTGAGCAGTTTCGGCCCCGGCCCGGGGCCAA
GAACAGATGGTCACCGCAGTTTCGGCCCCGGCCCGAGGCCAAGAACAGATGGTCCCCAGATATGGCCCAA
CCCTCAGCAGTTTCTTAAGACCCATCAGATGTTTCCAGGCTCCCCCAAGGACCTGAAATGACCCTGCGCC
TTATTTGAATTAACCAATCAGCCTGCTTCTCGCTTCTGTTCGCGCGCTTCTGCTTCCCGAGCTCTATAAA
AGAGCTCACAACCCCTCACTCGGCGCGCCAGTCCTCCGACAGACTGAGTCGGCCGGTCGAATCAAGCTTA
TCGATACCGTCGACGCCACCATGATGTTCAGCGGCTTCAACGCCGACTACGAGGCCAGCAGCAGCAGATG
TTCTTCTGCCTCTCCTGCCGGCGACAGCCTGAGCTACTATCACTCTCCCGCCGACAGCTTCAGCAGCATG
GGATCTCCAGTGAACGCCCAGGACTTCTGCACAGATCTGGCCGTGTCCAGCGCCAACTTCATCCCTACAG
TGACCGCCATCAGCACAAGCCCTGACCTGCAATGGCTGGTGCAGCCTGCTCTGGTGTCATCTGTGGCCCC
TAGCCAGACAAGAGCCCCTCATCCTTTTGGCGTGCCAGCTCCTTCTGCCGGCGCTTATTCTAGAGCCGGC
GTGGTCAAGACCATGACAGGTGGCAGAGCCCAGAGCATTGGCAGACGGGGAAAAGTGGAACAGCTGAGCC
CCGAGGAAGAGGAAAAGCGGCGGATCAGACGCGAGCGGAACAAAATGGCCGCTGCCAAGTGCAGAAACCG
GCGGAGAGAGCTGACCGATACACTCCAGGCCGAGACAGACCAGCTGGAAGATGAGAAGTCTGCCCTCCAG
ACCGAGATCGCCAACCTGCTGAAAGAGAAAGAGAAGCTCGAGTTCATCCTGGCCGCTCACAGACCCGCCT
GCAAGATCCCTGATGATCTGGGCTTCCCCGAAGAGATGAGCGTGGCCTCTTTGGATCTGACAGGCGGACT
GCCTGAAGTGGCCACACCTGAGAGCGAGGAAGCCTTCACACTGCCCCTGCTGAACGACCCTGAGCCTAAG
CCTTCTGTGGAACCCGTGAAGTCCATCTCCAGCATGGAACTGAAAACCGAGCCTTTCGACGACTTTCTGT
TCCCCGCCAGCTCTAGACCTAGCGGCTCTGAGACAGCTAGAAGCGTGCCCGACATGGATCTGAGCGGCAG
CTTTTATGCCGCCGACTGGGAACCTCTGCACAGCGGATCTCTTGGCATGGGCCCTATGGCCACAGAGCTG
GAACCACTGTGTACCCCTGTCGTGACCTGCACACCTAGCTGTACCGCCTACACCAGCAGCTTCGTGTTCA
CATACCCCGAGGCCGATAGCTTCCCTTCTTGTGCCGCCGCTCATAGAAAGGGCAGCAGCTCCAATGAGCC
CAGCAGCGATTCTCTGAGCAGCCCTACACTGCTGGCCCTGTAATAAGGATCCCCCGGGCTGCAGGAATTC
GAGCATCTTACCGCCATTTATTCCCATATTTGTTCTGTTTTTCTTGATTTGGGTATACATTTAAATGTTA
ATAAAACAAAATGGTGGGGCAATCATTTACATTTTTAGGGATATGTAATTACTAGTTCAGGTGTATTGCC
ACAAGACAAACATGTTAAGAAACTTTCCCGTTATTTACGCTCTGTTCCTGTTAATCAACCTCTGGATTAC
AAAATTTGTGAAAGATTGACTGATATTCTTAACTATGTTGCTCCTTTTACGCTGTGTGGATATGCTGCTT
TAATGCCTCTGTATCATGCTATTGCTTCCCGTACGGCTTTCGTTTTCTCCTCCTTGTATAAATCCTGGTT
GCTGTCTCTTTATGAGGAGTTGTGGCCCGTTGTCCGTCAACGTGGCGTGGTGTGCTCTGTGTTTGCTGAC
GCAACCCCCACTGGCTGGGGCATTGCCACCACCTGTCAACTCCTTTCTGGGACTTTCGCTTTCCCCCTCC
CGATCGCCACGGCAGAACTCATCGCCGCCTGCCTTGCCCGCTGCTGGACAGGGGCTAGGTTGCTGGGCAC
TGATAATTCCGTGGTGTTGTCGGGGAAGCTGACGTCCTTTGCAATTCGATATCAAGCTGTACCTTCTAGA
TGTACAGATTTCTCAGCGCTTCTAGACCAATGACTTACAAGGCAGCTGTAGATCTTAGCCACTTTTTAAA
AGAAAAGGGGGGACTGGAAGGGCTAATTCACTCCCAACGAAGACAAGATCTGCTTTTTGCTTGTACTGGG
TCTCTCTGGTTAGACCAGATCTGAGCCTGGGAGCTCTCTGGCTAACTAGGGAACCCACTGCTTAAGCCTC
AATAAAGCTTGCCTTGAGTGCTTCAAGTAGTGTGTGCCCGTCTGTTGTGTGACTCTGGTAACTAGAGATC
CCTCAGACCCTTTTAGTCAGTGTGGAAAATCTCTAGCAGTAGTAGTTCATGTCATCTTATTATTCAGTAT
TTATAACTTGCAAAGAAATGAATATCAGAGAGTGAGAGGAACTTGTTTATTGCAGCTTATAATGGTTACA
AATAAAGCAATAGCATCACAAATTTCACAAATAAAGCATTTTTTTCACTGCATTCTAGTTGTGGTTTGTC
CAAACTCATCAATGTATCTTATCATGTCTGGCTCTAGCTATCCCGCCCCTAACTCCGCCCATCCCGCCCC
TAACTCCGCCCAGTTCCGCCCATTCTCCGCCCCATGGCTGACTAATTTTTTTTATTTATGCAGAGGCCGA
GGCCGCCTCGGCCTCTGAGCTATTCCAGAAGTAGTGAGGAGGCTTTTTTGGAGGCCTAGGGACGTACCCA
ATTCGCCCTATAGTGAGTCGTATTACGCGCGCTCACTGGCCGTCGTTTTACAACGTCGTGACTGGGAAAA
CCCTGGCGTTACCCAACTTAATCGCCTTGCAGCACATCCCCCTTTCGCCAGCTGGCGTAATAGCGAAGAG
GCCCGCACCGATCGCCCTTCCCAACAGTTGCGCAGCCTGAATGGCGAATGGG
[124 nt withheld, positions 5093-5216]
C
[91 nt withheld, positions 5218-5308]
A
[49 nt withheld, positions 5310-5358]
CCTTTGACGTTGGAGTCCACGTTCTTT
[37 nt withheld, positions 5386-5422]
ACCCTATCTCGGTCTATTCTTTTGATTTATAAGGGATTTTGCCGATTTCGGCCTATTGGTTAAAAAATGA
GCTGATTTAACAAAAATTTAACGCGAATTTTAACAAAATATTAACGCTTACAATTTAGGTGGCACTTTTC
GGGGAAATGTGCGCGGAACCCCTATTTGTTTATTTTTCTAAATACATTCAAATATGTATCCGCTCATGAG
ACAATAACCCTGATAAATGCTTCAATAATATTGAAAAAGGAAGAGTATGAGTATTCAACATTTCCGTGTC
GCCCTTATTCCCTTTTTTGCGGCATTTTGCCTTCCTGTTTTTGCTCACCCAGAAACGCTGGTGAAAGTAA
AAGATGCTGAAGATCAGTTGGGTGCACGAGTGGGTTACATCGAACTGGATCTCAACAGCGGTAAGATCCT
TGAGAGTTTTCGCCCCGAAGAACGTTTTCCAATGATGAGCACTTTTAAAGTTCTGCTATGTGGCGCGGTA
TTATCCCGTATTGACGCCGGGCAAGAGCAACTCGGTCGCCGCATACACTATTCTCAGAATGACTTGGTTG
AGTACTCACCAGTCACAGAAAAGCATCTTACGGATGGCATGACAGTAAGAGAATTATGCAGTGCTGCCAT
AACCATGAGTGATAACACTGCGGCCAACTTACTTCTGACAACGATCGGAGGACCGAAGGAGCTAACCGCT
TTTTTGCACAACATGGGGGATCATGTAACTCGCCTTGATCGTTGGGAACCGGAGCTGAATGAAGCCATAC
CAAACGACGAGCGTGACACCACGATGCCTGTAGCAATGGCAACAACGTTGCGCAAACTATTAACTGGCGA
ACTACTTACTCTAGCTTCCCGGCAACAATTAATAGACTGGATGGAGGCGGATAAAGTTGCAGGACCACTT
CTGCGCTCGGCCCTTCCGGCTGGCTGGTTTATTGCTGATAAATCTGGAGCCGGTGAGCGTGGGTCTCGCG
GTATCATTGCAGCACTGGGGCCAGATGGTAAGCCCTCCCGTATCGTAGTTATCTACACGACGGGGAGTCA
GGCAACTATGGATGAACGAAATAGACAGATCGCTGAGATAGGTGCCTCACTGATTAAGCATTGGTAACTG
TCAGACCAAGTTTACTCATATATACTTTAGATTGATTTAAAACTTCATTTTTAATTTAAAAGGATCTAGG
TGAAGATCCTTTTTGATAATCTCATGACCAAAATCCCTTAACGTGAGTTTTCGTTCCACTGAGCGTCAGA
CCCCGTAGAAAAGATCAAAGGATCTTCTTGAGATCCTTTTTTTCTGCGCGTAATCTGCTGCTTGCAAACA
AAAAAACCACCGCTACCAGCGGTGGTTTGTTTGCCGGATCAAGAGCTACCAACTCTTTTTCCGAAGGTAA
CTGGCTTCAGCAGAGCGCAGATACCAAATACTGTTCTTCTAGTGTAGCCGTAGTTAGGCCACCACTTCAA
GAACTCTGTAGCACCGCCTACATACCTCGCTCTGCTAATCCTGTTACCAGTGGCTGCTGCCAGTGGCGAT
AAGTCGTGTCTTACCGGGTTGGACTCAAGACGATAGTTACCGGATAAGGCGCAGCGGTCGGGCTGAACGG
GGGGTTCGTGCACACAGCCCAGCTTGGAGCGAACGACCTACACCGAACTGAGATACCTACAGCGTGAGCT
ATGAGAAAGCGCCACGCTTCCCGAAGGGAGAAAGGCGGACAGGTATCCGGTAAGCGGCAGGGTCGGAACA
GGAGAGCGCACGAGGGAGCTTCCAGGGGGAAACGCCTGGTATCTTTATAGTCCTGTCGGGTTTCGCCACC
TCTGACTTGAGCGTCGATTTTTGTGATGCTCGTCAGGGGGGCGGAGCCTATGGAAAAACGCCAGCAACGC
GGCCTTTTTACGGTTCCTGGCCTTTTGCTGGCCTTTTGCTCACATGTTCTTTCCTGCGTTATCCCCTGAT
TCTGTGGATAACCGTATTACCGCCTTTGAGTGAGCTGATACCGCTCGCCGCAGCCGAACGACCGAGCGCA
GCGAGTCAGTGAGCGAGGAAGCGGAAGAGCGCCCAATACGCAAACCGCCTCTCCCCGCGCGTTGGCCGAT
TCATTAATGCAGCTGGCACGACAGGTTTCCCGACTGGAAAGCGGGCAGTGAGCGCAACGCAATTAATGTG
AGTTAGCTCACTCATTAGGCACCCCAGGCTTTACACTTTATGCTTCCGGCTCGTATGTTGTGTGGAATTG
TGAGCGGATAACAATTTCACACAGGAAACAGCTATGACCATGATTACGCCAAGCGCGCAATTAACCCTCA
CTAAAGGGAACAAAAGCTGGAGCTGCA
Features (pLannotate 1.2.2; 28 found; start..end, strand, type, name):
      8..234     +  promoter       RSV promoter: Rous sarcoma virus enhancer/promoter
    235..415     +  LTR            5' LTR (truncated): truncated 5' long terminal repeat (LTR) from HIV-1
    462..587     +  misc_feature   HIV-1 Ψ: packaging signal of human immunodeficiency virus type 1
    571..934     +  CDS            HIV-1 gag (fragment): gag protein from human immunodeficiency virus 1; gag
   1080..1313    +  misc_feature   RRE: The Rev response element (RRE) of HIV-1 allows for Rev-dependent mRNA export from the nucleus to the cytoplasm.
   1690..1790    +  CDS            Rev (fragment): human immunodeficiency virus 1 (HIV-1) Rev protein; rev; enhances nuclear export of unspliced and incompletely spliced viral mRNAs
   1809..1926    +  misc_feature   cPPT/CTS: central polypurine tract and central termination sequence of HIV-1
   1960..2361    +  promoter       SFFV promoter: spleen focus-forming virus long terminal repeat (LTR) promoter
   2371..2394    +  misc_feature   MCS (fragment): pBluescript multiple cloning site
   2401..3540    +  CDS            FOS: FOS_HUMAN - Also known as G0S7. Experimental evidence at protein level: Swiss-Prot protein existence level 1. Nuclear phosphoprotein which forms a tight but non-covalently linked complex with the JUN/AP-1 transcription factor. In the heterodimer, FOS and JUN/AP-1 basic regions each seems to interact with symmetrical DNA half sites. On TGF-beta activation, forms a multimeric SMAD3/SMAD4/JUN/FOS complex at the AP1/SMAD-binding site to regulate TGF-beta-mediated signaling. Has a critical function in regulating the development of cells destined to form and maintain the skeleton. It is thought to h
   3547..3572    +  misc_feature   MCS (fragment): pBluescript multiple cloning site
   3572..3631    +  CDS            S (fragment): HBSAG_WHV6 - Experimental evidence at transcript level: Swiss-Prot protein existence level 2. The middle envelope protein plays an important role in the budding of the virion. It is involved in the induction of budding in a nucleocapsid independent way. In this process the majority of envelope proteins bud to form subviral lipoprotein particles of 22 nm of diameter that do not contain a nucleocapsid (By similarity). From Woodchuck hepatitis B virus (isolate w64/pWS23) (WHV).
   3763..4166    +  misc_feature   WPRE: woodchuck hepatitis virus posttranscriptional regulatory element
   4224..4283    +  CDS            nef (fragment): NEF_HV1Z2 - Experimental evidence at protein level: Swiss-Prot protein existence level 1. Extracellular Nef protein targets CD4(+) T-lymphocytes for apoptosis by interacting with CXCR4 surface receptors. From Human immunodeficiency virus type 1 group M subtype D (isolate Z2/CDC-Z34) (HIV-1).
   4285..4518    +  LTR            3' LTR (ΔU3): self-inactivating 3' long terminal repeat (LTR) from HIV-1
   4590..4711    +  polyA_signal   SV40 poly(A) signal: SV40 polyadenylation signal
   4751..4886    +  rep_origin     SV40 ori: SV40 origin of replication
   4907..4925    -  promoter       T7 promoter: promoter for bacteriophage T7 RNA polymerase
   4933..5088    +  CDS            lacZα (fragment): LacZα fragment of β-galactosidase; lacZ fragment
   5093..5521    +  rep_origin     f1 ori (sequence partly withheld): f1 bacteriophage origin of replication; arrow indicates direction of (+) strand synthesis
   5574..5678    +  promoter       AmpR promoter: bla
   5679..6539    +  CDS            AmpR: β-lactamase; bla; confers resistance to ampicillin, carbenicillin, and related antibiotics
   6710..7298    +  rep_origin     ori: high-copy-number ColE1/pMB1/pBR322/pUC origin of replication
   7481..7573    +  CDS            lacI (fragment): lac repressor; lacI; The lac repressor binds to the lac operator to inhibit transcription in E. coli. This inhibition can be relieved by adding lactose or isopropyl-β-D-thiogalactopyranoside (IPTG).
   7586..7607    +  protein_bind   CAP binding site: CAP binding activates transcription in the presence of cAMP. E. coli catabolite activator protein
   7622..7652    +  promoter       lac promoter: promoter for the E. coli lac operon
   7660..7676    +  protein_bind   lac operator: The lac repressor binds to the lac operator to inhibit transcription in E. coli. This inhibition can be relieved by adding lactose or isopropyl-β-D-thiogalactopyranoside (IPTG). lac repressor encoded by lacI
   7721..7739    +  promoter       T3 promoter: promoter for bacteriophage T3 RNA polymerase
