[The description below was written by a language model from this plasmid's Addgene catalogue record and pLannotate feature annotations shown in this document.]
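Description:
SFFV-FOS-Brd 185 is a third-generation-style, self-inactivating HIV-1 lentiviral transfer plasmid built on the SFFV-MCS backbone, carrying a codon-optimized human FOS (c-FOS, an AP-1 subunit) open reading frame paired with a unique DNA barcode. In bacteria it is maintained by a high-copy ColE1/pUC-type origin and selected through the β-lactamase (AmpR) gene. The backbone also retains an f1 origin, an SV40 origin and poly(A) signal, and remnants of a pBluescript-type cloning region (lac promoter/operator, lacZα fragment, T3 and T7 promoters).

The viral genome is transcribed in packaging cells from an RSV promoter fused to a truncated 5' LTR, a chimeric arrangement that makes genomic RNA production Tat-independent. It contains the Ψ packaging signal with a partial gag sequence, the Rev response element for nuclear export of unspliced RNA, and the cPPT/CTS element that aids nuclear import of the reverse-transcribed genome. The internal spleen focus-forming virus (SFFV) promoter, which is strongly active in haematopoietic and many other mammalian cells, drives FOS, flanked by short multiple-cloning-site fragments. A WPRE follows to enhance transcript stability and expression. According to the depositor, the barcode was cloned into an XbaI site downstream of the WPRE, giving the layout SFFV–TF–WPRE–barcode; the barcode itself is not annotated in the feature table. It would therefore sit in the 3' untranslated region ahead of the ΔU3 3' LTR, allowing the delivered factor to be identified from transcripts.

No mammalian selection marker or fluorescent reporter is annotated. The plasmid belongs to a barcoded transcription factor collection designed for combinatorial screening of factors in immune cell reprogramming.
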