Addgene plasmid #219144: SFFV-FOS-Brd 185
Purpose: Transcription factor FOS with a specific barcode assigned.
Depositing lab: Filipe Pereira. Depositing organization: Center for Neuroscience and Cell Biology, University of Coimbra. Publication: A combinatorial transcription factor screening platform for immune cell reprogramming. Kurochkin I, Altman AR, Caiado I, Pertiga-Cabral D, Halitzki E, Minaeva M, Zimmermannova O, Henriques-Oliveira L, Klein D, Nair M, Oliveira D, Cajal LR, Knittel R, Feick C, Ringner M, Martin M, Cirovic B, Pires CF, Rosa FF, Sitnicka E, Theis FJ, Pereira CF. Cell Syst. 2026 Jan 21;17(1):101457. doi: 10.1016/j.cels.2025.101457. Epub 2026 Jan 14. PubMed 41539305.
Backbone
  Vector backbone: SFFV-MCS
  Backbone size w/o insert (bp): 6611
  Vector type: Lentiviral
Growth in bacteria
  Bacterial resistance: Ampicillin, 100 μg/mL
  Growth temperature: 37°C
  Growth strain: NEB Stable
  Copy number: High Copy
Gene/Insert
  Gene/Insert name: FOS (alt name: AP-1)
  Species: H. sapiens (human)
  Insert size (bp): 1143
  Mutation: Codon optimized
  Entrez Gene: FOS (a.k.a. AP-1, C-FOS, p55)
  Promoter: The spleen focus-forming virus (SFFV) promoter
  Cloning method: Other
Terms and licenses: Academic/Nonprofit Terms; Industry Terms: Not Available to Industry
Depositor comments: Barcode sequence cloned into XbaI restriction site. Design of plasmid is as follows: SFFV-[TF sequence]-WPRE-[Barcode sequence].
How to cite: SFFV-FOS-Brd 185 was a gift from Filipe Pereira (Addgene plasmid # 219144 ; http://n2t.net/addgene:219144 ; RRID:Addgene_219144)
