>Addgene plasmid #219144 | SFFV-FOS-Brd 185 | depositor partial sequence | sequence record 427912 | TF ORF
ATGATGTTCAGCGGCTTCAACGCCGACTACGAGGCCAGCAGCAGCAGATGTTCTTCTGCCTCTCCTGCCG
GCGACAGCCTGAGCTACTATCACTCTCCCGCCGACAGCTTCAGCAGCATGGGATCTCCAGTGAACGCCCA
GGACTTCTGCACAGATCTGGCCGTGTCCAGCGCCAACTTCATCCCTACAGTGACCGCCATCAGCACAAGC
CCTGACCTGCAATGGCTGGTGCAGCCTGCTCTGGTGTCATCTGTGGCCCCTAGCCAGACAAGAGCCCCTC
ATCCTTTTGGCGTGCCAGCTCCTTCTGCCGGCGCTTATTCTAGAGCCGGCGTGGTCAAGACCATGACAGG
TGGCAGAGCCCAGAGCATTGGCAGACGGGGAAAAGTGGAACAGCTGAGCCCCGAGGAAGAGGAAAAGCGG
CGGATCAGACGCGAGCGGAACAAAATGGCCGCTGCCAAGTGCAGAAACCGGCGGAGAGAGCTGACCGATA
CACTCCAGGCCGAGACAGACCAGCTGGAAGATGAGAAGTCTGCCCTCCAGACCGAGATCGCCAACCTGCT
GAAAGAGAAAGAGAAGCTCGAGTTCATCCTGGCCGCTCACAGACCCGCCTGCAAGATCCCTGATGATCTG
GGCTTCCCCGAAGAGATGAGCGTGGCCTCTTTGGATCTGACAGGCGGACTGCCTGAAGTGGCCACACCTG
AGAGCGAGGAAGCCTTCACACTGCCCCTGCTGAACGACCCTGAGCCTAAGCCTTCTGTGGAACCCGTGAA
GTCCATCTCCAGCATGGAACTGAAAACCGAGCCTTTCGACGACTTTCTGTTCCCCGCCAGCTCTAGACCT
AGCGGCTCTGAGACAGCTAGAAGCGTGCCCGACATGGATCTGAGCGGCAGCTTTTATGCCGCCGACTGGG
AACCTCTGCACAGCGGATCTCTTGGCATGGGCCCTATGGCCACAGAGCTGGAACCACTGTGTACCCCTGT
CGTGACCTGCACACCTAGCTGTACCGCCTACACCAGCAGCTTCGTGTTCACATACCCCGAGGCCGATAGC
TTCCCTTCTTGTGCCGCCGCTCATAGAAAGGGCAGCAGCTCCAATGAGCCCAGCAGCGATTCTCTGAGCA
GCCCTACACTGCTGGCCCTGTAA
