>Addgene plasmid #219144 | SFFV-FOS-Brd 185 | depositor partial sequence | sequence record 427913 | Barcode sequence
TGTACAGATTTCTCAGCGCT
